>Addgene plasmid #67838 | pSG5-mEKLF | addgene partial sequence | sequence record 120386 | pCAG-F 5'-GCAACGTGCTGGTTATTGTG-3'
TACGACTCACTATAGGGCGAATTCCTGAGGTCCAGGGTGGACACCAGCCAGCCATGGCCTCAGCTGAGAC
TGTCTTACCCTCCATCAGTACACTCACCACCCTGGGACAGTTTCTGGACACCCAGGAGGACTTCCTCAAG
TGGTGGCGGTCTGAGGAGACGCAGGATTTGGGGCCGGGGCCCCCGAATCCTACGGGGCCGTCCCTTCACG
TGAGTCTGAAATCGGAGGACCCTTCCGGAGAGGACGATGAGAGGGACGTGACCTGTGCGTGGGACCCGGA
TCTTTTCCTTACAAACTTTCCAGGTTCCGAGTCTCCCGGCACTTCCCGGACCTGTGCCCTGGCGCCCAGC
GTGGGGCCAGTGGCACAGTTCGAGCCGCCTGAGTCTCTGGGCGCCTACGCGGGTGGCCCAGGGTTGGTGA
CTGGGCCTTTGGGCTCCGAGGAGCACACAAGCTGGGCGCACCCGACTCCGAGACCCCCAGCCCCTGAACC
CTTCGTGGCCCCTGCCCTGGCCCCGGGACTCGCTCCCAAGGCTCAGCCCTCGTACTCCGACTCGCGAGCG
GGCTCCGTAGGGGGCTTCTTCCCGCGGGCGGGGCTTGCGGTGCCCGCAGCTCCAGGCGCCCCCTATGGGC
TGCTGTCGGGATACCCCGCGCTGTACCCCGCGCCACAGTACCAAGGCCACTTCCAGCTCTTTCGCGGGCT
CGCGGCGCCTTCTGCTGGTCCCACGGCGCCCCCTTCCTTCTTGAATTGTCTGGGACCTGGGACTGTGGCC
ACAGAACTCGGGGCCACTGCGATCGCCGGAGACGCAGGCTTGTCCCCGGGAACTGCGCCGCCCAAACGCA
GCCGGCGAACTTTGGCACCTAAGAGGCAGGCGGCACATACGTGCGG
