>Addgene plasmid #67838 | pSG5-mEKLF | addgene partial sequence | sequence record 120694 | SV40pA-R 5'-GAAATTTGTGATGCTATTGC-3'
AGTTCTGCTTTAATAAGATCTGGATCCACTCTTATTTCATCCCCAGTCCTTGTTGCAGGATCACTCAGAG
GTGACGCTTCATGTGCAGAGCTAAGTGGTCAGAGCGTGAAAAAGCACGTGGGCAGAGGCCACAGCAGAAG
GGACGATGTCCAGTGTGCTTCCGGTAGTGGCGCGTCAGTTCGTCTGAGCGAGCGAACCTCCAGTCACAGC
CGTCCCAGGAGCAGGCATAAGGCTTCTCTCCCGTGTGCGTGCGCAGGTGCGCCTTGAGGTGCGAGCTCTT
GGAGTAGCTCTTCCCGCAGCTTTCGTGCCCGCACGTATGTGCCGCCTGCCTCTTAGGTGCCAAAGTTCGC
CGGCTGCGTTTGGGCGGCGCAGTTCCCGGGGACAAGCCTGCGTCTCCGGCGATCGCAGTGGCCCCGAGTT
CTGTGGCCACAGTCCCAGGTCCCAGACAATTCAAGAAGGAAGGGGGCGCCGTGGGACCAGCAGAAGGCGC
CGCGAGCCCGCGAAAGAGCTGGAAGTGGCCTTGGTACTGTGGCGCGGGGTACAGCGCGGGGTATCCCGAC
AGCAGCCCATAGGGGGCGCCTGGAGCTGCGGGCACCGCAAGCCCCGCCCGCGGGAAGAAGCCCCCTACGG
AGCCCGCTCGCGAGTCGGAGTACGAGGGCTGAGCCTTGGGAGCGAGTCCCGGGGCCAGGGCAGGGGCCAC
GAAGGGTTCAGGGGCTGGGGGTCTCGGAGTCGGGTGCGCCCAGCTTGTGTGCTCCTCGGAGCCCAAAGGC
CCAGTCACCAACCCTGGGCCACCCGCGTAGGCGCCCAGAGACTCAGGCGGCTCGAACTGTGCCACTGGCC
