[The description below was written by a language model from this plasmid's Addgene catalogue record.]
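Description:
pSG5-mEKLF is a mammalian expression plasmid built on the commercial pSG5 backbone (about 4.1 kb without insert). It is propagated in E. coli under ampicillin selection. The record lists its copy number as unknown and includes no feature table, so the origin of replication and other backbone elements are not individually documented here.

The insert is the murine erythroid Krüppel-like factor cDNA (EKLF, gene symbol Klf1, also known as Eklf or Nan), specifically nucleotides 71–1215 of the mouse sequence. It was cloned by restriction digestion between an EcoRI site at the 5′ end and a BamHI site at the 3′ end, and whether either site survived cloning is not recorded. Transcription is driven by the SV40 promoter. The listed 3′ sequencing primer anneals in an SV40 polyadenylation region, which implies that an SV40 poly(A) signal lies downstream of the insert to terminate and process the transcript. The protein carries no epitope tag or fusion partner, so the native, untagged factor is produced. No mammalian selection marker is listed, which suggests use in transient transfection rather than stable line generation.

EKLF is an erythroid cell-specific zinc-finger transcription factor of the Krüppel family that binds the CACCC element, a motif found in regulatory regions of erythroid genes. The construct provides EKLF in transfected mammalian cells. It suits co-transfection with CACCC-containing reporter constructs to assay transactivation, as well as other experiments examining EKLF function in erythroid gene regulation.
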