Addgene plasmid #67838: pSG5-mEKLF
Purpose: Expression of murine EKLF (nucleotides 71-1215) driven by SV40 promoter
Depositing lab: James Bieker. Depositing organization: Icahn School of Medicine at Mount Sinai. Publication: A novel, erythroid cell-specific murine transcription factor that binds to the CACCC element and is related to the Kruppel family of nuclear proteins. Miller IJ, Bieker JJ. Mol Cell Biol. 1993 May;13(5):2776-86. PubMed 7682653.
Backbone
  Vector backbone: pSG5
  Backbone manufacturer: Stratagene
  Backbone size w/o insert (bp): 4076
  Vector type: Mammalian Expression
Growth in bacteria
  Bacterial resistance: Ampicillin, 100 μg/mL
  Growth temperature: 37°C
  Growth strain: DH5alpha
  Copy number: Unknown
Gene/Insert
  Gene/Insert name: EKLF
  Species: M. musculus (mouse)
  Entrez Gene: Klf1 (a.k.a. Eklf, Nan)
  Promoter: SV40
  Tag / fusion protein: none
  Cloning method: Restriction Enzyme; 5′ cloning site EcoRI (unknown if destroyed); 3′ cloning site BamHI (unknown if destroyed)
  Sequencing primers: 5′ SV40pro-F2 (CCCCATGGCTGACTAATTTTT); 3′ SV40 poly A Reverse
Terms and licenses: Academic/Nonprofit Terms; Industry Terms: Not Available to Industry
How to cite: pSG5-mEKLF was a gift from James Bieker (Addgene plasmid # 67838 ; http://n2t.net/addgene:67838 ; RRID:Addgene_67838)
